>Addgene plasmid #226775 | pSN539 | addgene full sequence | sequence record 449871 | Addgene NGS Result
ACCGGTTGACTTGGGTCAACTGTCAGACCAAGTTTACTCATATATACTTTAGATTGATTTAAAACTTCAT
TTTTAATTTAAAAGGATCTAGGTGAAGATCCTTTTTGATAATCTCATGACCAAAATCCCTTAACGTGAGT
TTTCGTTCCACTGAGCGTCAGACCCCGTAGAAAAGATCAAAGGATCTTCTTGAGATCCTTTTTTTCTGCG
CGTAATCTGCTGCTTGCAAACAAAAAAACCACCGCTACCAGCGGTGGTTTGTTTGCCGGATCAAGAGCTA
CCAACTCTTTTTCCGAAGGTAACTGGCTTCAGCAGAGCGCAGATACCAAATACTGTTCTTCTAGTGTAGC
CGTAGTTAGGCCACCACTTCAAGAACTCTGTAGCACCGCCTACATACCTCGCTCTGCTAATCCTGTTACC
AGTGGCTGCTGCCAGTGGCGATAAGTCGTGTCTTACCGGGTTGGACTCAAGACGATAGTTACCGGATAAG
GCGCAGCGGTCGGGCTGAACGGGGGGTTCGTGCACACAGCCCAGCTTGGAGCGAACGACCTACACCGAAC
TGAGATACCTACAGCGTGAGCTATGAGAAAGCGCCACGCTTCCCGAAGGGAGAAAGGCGGACAGGTATCC
GGTAAGCGGCAGGGTCGGAACAGGAGAGCGCACGAGGGAGCTTCCAGGGGGAAACGCCTGGTATCTTTAT
AGTCCTGTCGGGTTTCGCCACCTCTGACTTGAGCGTCGATTTTTGTGATGCTCGTCAGGGGGGCGGAGCC
TATGGAAAAACGCCAGCAACGCGGCCTTTTTACGGTTCCTGGCCTTTTGCTGGCCTTTTGCTCACATGTT
CTTTCCTGCGTTATCCCCTGATTGACTTGGGTCGCTCTTCCTGTGGATGCGCAGATGCCCTGCGTAAGCG
GGTGTGGGCGGACAATAAAGTCTTAAACTGAACAAAATAGATCTAAACTATGACAATAAAGTCTTAAACT
AGACAGAATAGTTGTAAACTGAAATCAGTCCAGTTATGCTGTGAAAAAGCATACTGGACTTTTGTTATGG
CTAAAGCAAACTCTTCATTTTCTGAAGTGCAAATTGCCCGTCGTATTAAAGAGGGGCGTGGCCAAGGGCA
TGTAAAGACTATATTCGCGGCGTTGTGACAATTTACCGAACAACTCCGCGGCCGGGAAGCCGATCTCGGC
TTGAACGAATTGTTAGGTGGCGGTACTTGGGTCGATATCAAAGTGCATCACTTCTTCCCGTATGCCCAAC
TTTGTATAGAGAGCCACTGCGGGATCGTCACCGTAATCTGCTTGCACGTAGATCACATAAGCACCAAGCG
CGTTGGCCTCATGCTTGAGGAGATTGATGAGCGCGGTGGCAATGCCCTGCCTCCGGTGCTCGCCGGAGAC
TGCGAGATCATAGATATAGATCTCACTACGCGGCTGCTCAAACTTGGGCAGAACGTAAGCCGCGAGAGCG
CCAACAACCGCTTCTTGGTCGAAGGCAGCAAGCGCGATGAATGTCTTACTACGGAGCAAGTTCCCGAGGT
AATCGGAGTCCGGCTGATGTTGGGAGTAGGTGGCTACGTCTCCGAACTCACGACCGAAAAGATCAAGAGC
AGCCCGCATGGATTTGACTTGGTCAGGGCCGAGCCTACATGTGCGAATGATGCCCATACTTGAGCCACCT
AACTTTGTTTTAGGGCGACTGCCCTGCTGCGTAACATCGTTGCTGCTGCGTAACATCGTTGCTGCTCCAT
AACATCAAACATCGACCCACGGCGTAACGCGCTTGCTGCTTGGATGCCCGAGGCATAGACTGTACAAAAA
AACAGTCATAACAAGCCATGAAAACCGCCACTGCGCCGTTACCACCGCTGCGTTCGGTCAAGGTTCTGGA
CCAGTTGCGTGAGCGCATACGCTACTTGCATTACAGTTTACGAACCGAACAGGCTTATGTCAACTGGGTT
CGTGCCTTCATCCGTTTCCACGGTGTGCGTCACCCGGCAACCTTGGGCAGCAGCGAAGTCGCCATAACTT
CGTATAGCATACATTATACGAAGTTATCTGTAACTATAACGGTCCTAAGGTAGCGAGTTTAAACACTAGT
ATCGATTCGCGACCTACTCCGGAATATTAATAGATCATGGAGATAATTAAAATGATAACCATCTCGCAAA
TAAATAAGTATTTTACTGTTTTCGTAACAGTTTTGTAATAAAAAAACCTATAAATATTCCGGATTATTCA
TACCGTCCCACCATCGGGCGCGGATCCCGGTCCGAAGCGCGCGGAATTCATGTCGTCGGTTAAGGTGGCG
GTGCGAGTGCGCCCCTTCAACTCGCGCGAAATAGCCAGGGAGTCGAAATGCATCATCGAGATGGCAGGAG
CCACAACGGCCATCACCAATCCAAAGGTGCCGCCCAACACAAGCGATTCAGTAAAGCGCTTCAACTTTGA
TTACTCCTACTGGTCACATGATCACCACGATGCCGATTTCTCTACACAATCGATGGTGTACAAGGACATT
GGCGAGGAGATGTTACAGCACTCCTTCGATGGCTACAATGTCTGTATCTTTGCCTATGGCCAGACTGGAG
CTGGAAAGTCGTATACCATGATGGGCAGGCAGGAGGAGCAGCAAGAGGGCATAATACCAATGATTTGCAA
GGATCTGTTCACTCGCATACAGGATACTGAGACCGATGACCTCAAGTACTCGGTTGAGGTTTCCTATATG
GAAATCTATTGCGAGCGAGTCAGGGATTTGTTGAATCCGAAAAACAAGGGCAATCTGCGTGTGAGGGAGC
ATCCCCTTTTGGGTCCCTATGTGGAGGATTTGTCCAAACTAGCCGTTACCGATTACCAGGACATTCACGA
TCTCATTGATGAAGGCAACAAAGCTCGAACTGTGGCAGCTACTAACATGAACGAAACCAGTTCCCGCTCT
CATGCCGTCTTTACAATCTTCTTTACCCAACGTCGTCATGATCTGATGACAAATTTGACCACAGAAAAGG
TATCCAAGATAAGCTTGGTAGACTTGGCCGGGTCGGAACGAGCAGATTCCACTGGTGCCAAGGGCACTCG
CTTGAAGGAGGGAGCCAACATTAACAAGTCCTTGACCACATTGGGCAAAGTTATCTCAGCTTTGGCGGAA
GTGTCTGCTTCCAAGAAAAAGAACACCAAGAAGGCAGATTTTATTCCGTACCGTGATTCGGCCTTGACCT
GGCTGTTACGTGAAAACTTGGGAGGAAATTCGAAGACAGCTATGATTGCGGCTATCTCACCAGCAGATAT
TAACTACGATGAAACCCTCAGCACACTGCGCTATGCGGATCGTGCCAAGCAAATTGTTTGCAAGGCTGTT
GTCAATGAAGATGCCAATGCCAAGCTGATTCGAGAACTCAAGGAGGAGATCCAAAAGCTGCGGGACTTAC
TCAAAGCCGAGGGCATTGAAGTGCAGGAAGAGGATGAGCTCACCAAGTCAACGGTGATCAAGTCGCCCAC
TAAGTCACGTAATCGTAATGGATCCACCACGGAGATGGCTGTGGATCAGCTGCAGGCCAGCGAGAAACTT
ATTGCAGAGCTCAACGAGACCTGGGAGGAGAAACTTAAGCGCACCGAGGAGATTCGCGTGCAGCGAGAGG
CGGTCTTCGCCGAAATGGGTGTGGCTGTCAAGGAAGATGGAATAACAGTTGGCGTATTCTCACCGAAGAA
GACTCCGCATTTGGTCAACCTAAACGAGGATCCCAATCTGTCTGAGTGTCTGCTTTACTACATCAAGGAG
GGTCTAACTCGGTTGGGTACCCATGAAGCAAATGTGCCCCAGGACATTCAGCTCTCCGGATCGCACATCC
TCAAGGAGCACTGCACCTTTGAGAACAAGAACAGCACGGTTACATTGCTGCCACACAAGGATGCTATCAT
CTATGTAAATGGACGCAAGTTGGTTGAACCGGAGGTTCTTAAGACCGGTTCTCGCGTGATCCTCGGAAAG
AACCACGTGTTCCGCTTTACCAATCCAGAACAGGCACGCGAATTACGGGATAAGATCGAGACCGAAAATG
AGGCTGAGAACGAAGTGGAGAAGACAGACACCCAGCAGGTGGACTGGAACTTTGCCCAGTGCGAATTGCT
CGAGAAGCAAGGCATTGATCTAAAAGCTGAAATGAAGAAGCGTTTAGACAACTTGGAGGAACAGTACAAG
CGGGAGAAACTTCAGGCCGATCAGCAATTCGAGGAGCAGCGCAAAACGTACGAGGCTCGCATCGATGCTT
TGCAAAAACAGGTTGAGGAACAATCCATGACCATGTCCATGTACAGCAGCTACTCGCCGGAGGATTTCCA
CCAGGAGGAGGACGTCTACACCAACCCCATGTACGAATCCTGCTGGACAGCAAGAGAGGCTGGCTTGGCT
GCCTGGGCTTTCCGCAAGTGGCGTTACCACCAATTCACCTCTTTGCGAGATGATCTCTGGGGCAATGCTA
TATTCCTTAAGGAAGCCAATGCCATTTCCGTTGAGTTAAAGAAGAAGGTACAATTCCAATTTACTCTCTT
GACCGACACCTTGTACTCTCCTTTGCCGCCTGAGCTGGCCTCCACTGTGGCTCCTGTGCATCAGGAGGAT
GAGTTCGGAGCTCCACCTGTCTCTAAGACCTTGGTGGCCGTCGAAGTTACCGATACTAAGAACGGAGCCA
CTCATCACTGGTCCCTGGAGAAGTTACGGCAACGTTTGGAGCTGATGCGCGAGATGTACCACAACGAAGC
CGAAATGAGTCCCACTTCACCGGACTATAATGTGGAGAGCCTCACTGGTGGAGATCCATTCTACGATCGC
TTCCCCTGGTTCCGCATGGTGGGTCGCTCCTTCATCTATCTGAGCAACCTGCTCTACCCAGTGCCATTGG
TCCACAAGGTGGCCATTGTCAACGAACGCGGAGATGTGCGTGGCTACCTAAGGATTGCTGTGCAGCCCGT
TCTGGATGAGGAGTCCATTGATTTCAATAATGGTGTCAAGCAGTCAGCTCGCTTGGTTTTCAATGAGGAT
GATGCCAAACCGAAATACCGAGCTCTCAATGAAAAGGATGATGTGCAGCGCTATATTGACAATGGTGGTT
TGGACAGCAAGCTGGAGGAACTTGAGGATGTGGACTCTGGTCGTGGCATTGACTCTAACTCCGCATCCGA
GTGCCACGAAAATTCGGAGGAGCCTGGCGAGCATCTGCAGGTGGGCAAGGAGTTCACTTTCCGGGTCACT
GTGCTACAGGCCACTGGTATTGGGGCTGAATATGCCGATATCTTCTGCCAGTTCAACTTTTTGCATCGTC
ATGAGGAGGCTTTCTCCACCGAACCCGTCAAGAATTCGGCATCGGGTGCTCCTCTAGGCTTCTACCATGT
GCAGAACATAACTGTACCCGTAACCAAATCCTTCATCGAGTATTTGAAGACCCAACCCATAATGTTCAAG
ATATTTGGGCACTACCAGACGCACCCATTGCATAAGGATGCCAAACAGGATTTTGTTTCTCGGCCACCAC
CACGTCGCATGTTGCCACCGAGCATACCGATCAGTCAGCCAGTGCGTAGTCCCAAGTTTGGACCACTACC
GTGTGCACCCACGTCTACGGTTTTGGCTAAGCACGATGTTTTGGTTTGGTTTGAAATCTGTGAATTGGCT
CCCAATGGAGAATATGTGCCATCGGTGGTGGAGCACAGCGATGATCTTCCCTGCCGCGGACTGTTCCTCT
TGCATCAGGGCATCCAGCGGCGCATTCGTATTACTATCGTACATGAGCCCACAACCGAGGTGAAGTGGAA
GGACATCAATGAGTTGGTGGTTGGACGTATCCGCAATACACCGGAGTCATCCGACGAACAGGACGAAGAC
GCCTGTGTCTTATCTTTGGGCTTGTTCCCAGGCGAGGCTTTGGAGGTGCCCGGAGATGATAGATCTTTCT
ACCGTTTTGAGGCTGCCTGGGACTCGAGTCTGCACAACTCGGCACTGCTCAACCGCGTTTCTCAAGGCGG
TGAGACCATCTACATCACCCTGAGCGCTTACTTGGAGCTGGAGAATTGCGCCCGCCCGGCCATAATTACC
AAGGACCTGAGCATGGTTATCTATGGACGCGATGCCCGCACCGGTCCGCGCTCCCTGAAGCACCTGTTTT
CGGGACAGTACCGCAATCCGGAGGCCAATCGCCTCACTGGGGTTTACGAGCTAGCACTGCGCAGAGCATC
CGAAGCAGGTAGTCCAGGTGTACAAAGGCGTCAACGTCGAGTGCTGGACACCAGCTCTACTTATGTGCGC
GGCGAGGAGAATCTTCATGGCTGGAGGCCAAGGGGTGACTCCCTGATCTTCGATCACCAGTGGGAGCTGG
AGAAACTCACCAGACTTGAAGAGGTTGGACGCATGCGGCACTTGCTTCTGCTGCGCGAACGTCTGGGCAT
GGACACCAACCCAAATCCGACCACCAAGACCGAGAAGGATGTTTGCAATCTAGCTGCTCGGGCAGCCACA
TCACCCGTACATATGGTCATTCCACAATCGCCGCAGACTCCGGTCAAGGATCCACAGCAAATCATTCCAG
AACGCGAATACAACCAACGGGAGCAGGATCTCATGCTTAAATGCTTAAAGTTGGTGCAGGGACGCTATAC
TAAGAGCGAGGCCAACGATACGCAAACTCAGTCGGATGTTTCGCCTAGCGATGAGGGATGTGCCGATATG
ACCGTCAGCTGCATCTCCAGCAATTCCATGGAAAACAACAAATTTGTAATTCGACGCAGATTATGTTCAC
CGGATCGAGCTGATGCACCCAACGGGTGGGAGGCACCTGCTCCGGCTACTCAGCCAGCTCTTCCCCTCCG
TCTCTATGTGCCGGAACTGGAGGAGATTCGCGTGAGTCCTGTGGTGGCCCGCAAGGGTCTGTTGAATGTC
CTGGAGCACGGCGGTTCCGGCTGGAAGAAGCGCTGGGTGATCGTCCGTCGCCCTTACGTGTTTATCTACC
GCTCGGAGAAGGATCCCGTTGAACGGGCTGTCCTCAATCTGGCCACTGCGCATGTGGAGTGCAGCGAGGA
CCAGGCGGCCATGGTCAAGATACCCAACACATTCAGTGTGGTGACCAAGCATCGTGGCTATCTGCTGCAA
ACTCTCGGTGACAAGGAAGTACACGACTGGCTGTATGCTATCAATCCATTGCTTGCTGGGCAGATAAAAT
CCCGCCTGGCGCGACGGACTTTGGAGCCTGCTAGCCAGACGGCTTCCCAGATCCAGGCCACCAATGCGGC
GAATGCCAATAGTGCGAGCAAAGGGCGGCCGCTTTCGAATATGAGTAAAGGTGAGGAACTCTTTACAGGA
GTTGTACCCATACTCGTTGAGTTGGACGGTGATGTAAATGGTCATAAGTTTTCGGTCAGGGGTGAGGGCG
AGGGTGACGCAACTAACGGTAAGCTGACTTTGAAGTTTATCTGTACCACGGGAAAACTTCCCGTGCCGTG
GCCAACTTTGGTAACAACACTTACATACGGTGTGCAATGCTTTAGTCGCTACCCGGATCACATGAAAAGG
CACGATTTTTTCAAATCTGCCATGCCTGAGGGTTATGTGCAAGAGAGAACTATTTCGTTCAAAGACGACG
GAACGTACAAGACACGCGCCGAAGTGAAATTTGAGGGTGATACCCTTGTCAATCGTATAGAACTTAAAGG
AATTGACTTCAAGGAAGACGGCAACATCTTGGGACACAAACTGGAATATAATTTTAACTCGCACAACGTG
TATATCACAGCAGACAAACAGAAAAACGGAATCAAAGCAAACTTCAAAATACGCCACAACGTTGAAGATG
GAAGCGTCCAGCTGGCTGATCATTACCAGCAAAACACCCCCATTGGTGATGGACCGGTATTGTTGCCCGA
TAATCATTATCTCTCAACGCAGTCTGTACTCAGTAAGGATCCTAACGAAAAGAGGGATCACATGGTTCTT
CTCGAGTTCGTAACCGCAGCTGGTATCACGCACGGCATGGACGAACTCTACAAAGGCAGTGGCAGTTGGT
CGCATCCTCAATTCGAGAAGGGCGGCGGCAGTGGCGGCGGCAGTGGCGGCAGTGCCTGGAGTCATCCACA
ATTTGAGAAGTAAAGCCTGCAGTCTCGACAAGCTTGTCGAGAAGTACTAGAGGATCATAATCAGCCATAC
CACATTTGTAGAGGTTTTACTTGCTTTAAAAAACCTCCCACACCTCCCCCTGAACCTGAAACATAAAATG
AATGCAATTGTTGTTGTTAACTTGTTTATTGCAGCTTATAATGGTTACAAATAAAGCAATAGCATCACAA
ATTTCACAAATAAAGCATTTTTTTCACTGCATTCTAGTTGTGGTTTGTCCAAACTCATCAATGTATCTTA
TCATGTCTGGATCTGATCACTGCTTGAGCCTAGAAGATCCGGCTGCTAACAAAGCCCGAAAGGAAGCTGA
GTTGGCTGCTGCCACCGCTGAGCAATAACTATCATAACCCCTAGGGTATACCCATCTAATTGGAACCAGA
TAAGTGAAATCTAGTTCCAAACTATTTTGTCATTTTTAATTTTCGTATTAGCTTACGACGCTACACCCAG
TTCCCATCTATTTTGTCACTCTTCCCTAAATAATCCTTAAAAACTCCATTTCCACCCCTCCCAGTTCCCA
ACTATTTTGTCCGCCCACA
Features (pLannotate 1.2.2; 12 found; start..end, strand, type, name):
    190..778     +  rep_origin     ori: high-copy-number ColE1/pMB1/pBR322/pUC origin of replication
    913..1136    -  mobile_element Tn7R: mini-Tn7 element (right end of the Tn7 transposon) Tn7
   1203..1736    -  CDS            GmR: gentamycin acetyltransferase; aacC1; confers resistance to gentamycin
   1925..1953    -  promoter       Pc promoter: intI1 (promoter lies within the coding sequence); class 1 integron promoter
   2024..2057    +  protein_bind   loxP: Cre-mediated recombination occurs in the 8-bp core sequence (GCATACAT). Cre recombinase
   2134..2225    +  promoter       polyhedrin promoter: polh from Autographa californica; promoter for the baculovirus polyhedrin gene
   2290..7302    +  CDS            unc-104: KIF1A_DROME - Also known as imac From Drosophila melanogaster (Fruit fly).
   7321..8034    +  CDS            Superfolder GFP: Superfolder GFP is a basic (constitutively fluorescent) green fluorescent protein published in 2005, derived from Aequorea victoria. It is reported to be a very rapidly-maturing weak dimer.
   8173..8256    +  CDS            large T antigen (fragment): large T antigen from SV40 (simian virus 40)
   8279..8413    +  polyA_signal   SV40 poly(A) signal: SV40 polyadenylation signal
   8442..8491    +  CDS            SET1 (fragment): solubility-enhancement tag derived from T7 phage gene 10B
   8534..8699    -  mobile_element Tn7L: mini-Tn7 element (left end of the Tn7 transposon) Tn7
