[The description below was written by a language model from this plasmid's Addgene catalogue record and pLannotate feature annotations shown in this document.]
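Description:
pSN539 is an insect-cell expression plasmid built on the pACEBac1 baculovirus transfer backbone, carrying wild-type Drosophila melanogaster unc-104, the fly orthologue of the kinesin-3 motor KIF1A. The 8,699 bp plasmid is maintained in E. coli through a high-copy ColE1/pUC-type origin and is selected with gentamicin, with resistance provided by the aacC1 acetyltransferase gene expressed from a class 1 integron Pc promoter.

The expression cassette is driven by the polyhedrin promoter of Autographa californica nucleopolyhedrovirus, a very late baculoviral promoter that gives strong expression in infected insect cells. It directs the roughly 5 kb unc-104 coding sequence, which is fused at its C terminus to superfolder GFP. The catalogue entry also lists a 2xStrepII tag, which would allow affinity purification, although the automated feature table does not annotate it separately. An SV40 polyadenylation signal terminates the transcript. The short "large T antigen" and "SET1" fragments are probably annotation by-products of the SV40 terminator region and adjacent backbone sequence rather than functional parts.

The gentamicin marker and the expression cassette lie between the Tn7R and Tn7L ends, so the whole segment can be transposed into a bacmid that carries a Tn7 attachment site to generate recombinant baculovirus. A single loxP site upstream of the promoter allows Cre-mediated fusion with compatible donor plasmids for multigene assemblies.

The construct is intended for producing fluorescent, purifiable full-length UNC-104. The associated study examines the role of the FHA domain in KIF1A/UNC-104 autoinhibition, where the wild-type protein presumably serves as the reference.
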