Addgene plasmid #226775: pSN539
Purpose: Expresses Drosophila UNC-104(wild-type) in insect cells
Depositing lab: Kyoko Chiba. Depositing organization: Tohoku University, Frontier Research Institute for Interdisciplinary Sciences. Publication: The FHA domain is essential for the autoinhibition of KIF1A/UNC-104. Niwa S, Watanabe T, Chiba K. J Cell Sci. 2024 Sep 6:jcs.262017. doi: 10.1242/jcs.262017. PubMed 39239883.
Backbone
  Vector backbone: pACEBac1
  Backbone manufacturer: GENEVA Biotech
  Backbone size w/o insert (bp): 3641
  Total vector size (bp): 8699
  Vector type: Insect Expression
Growth in bacteria
  Bacterial resistance: Gentamicin, 10 μg/mL
  Growth temperature: 37°C
  Growth strain: DH5alpha
  Copy number: High Copy
Gene/Insert
  Gene/Insert name: Drosophila unc-104 (alt name: Drosophila KIF1A)
  Species: D. melanogaster (fly)
  Insert size (bp): 5000
  Entrez Gene: unc-104 (a.k.a. Dmel_CG8566, CG8566, DUNC104, DUnc-104, DmCG8566, DmDUnc104, DmKlp53D, Dmel\CG8566, Dunc104, Imac, KIF 1B, KIF1A, KIF1A/1B, Kif1a, Klp53D, Unc-104, Unc104, bris, imac, kif1a, unc104)
  Tag / fusion protein: sfGFP and 2xStrepII (C terminal on insert)
  Cloning method: Gibson Cloning
  Sequencing primers: 5′ AAATGATAACCATCTCGC
Terms and licenses: Academic/Nonprofit Terms; Industry Terms: Not Available to Industry
How to cite: pSN539 was a gift from Kyoko Chiba (Addgene plasmid # 226775 ; http://n2t.net/addgene:226775 ; RRID:Addgene_226775)
